Addgene plasmid #39624: KHBD00524
Depositing lab: Bart Deplancke. Depositing organization: Swiss Federal Institute of Technology (EPFL). Publication: Automated protein-DNA interaction screening of Drosophila regulatory elements. Korneel Hens, Jean-Daniel Feuz, Alina Isakova, Antonina Lagovitina, Andreas Massouras, Julien Bryois, Patrick Callaerts, Susan E. Celniker, Bart Deplancke. Nat Methods. 2011 Oct 30;8(12):1065-70. 10.1038/nmeth.1763 PubMed 22037703.
Backbone
  Vector backbone: pDONR221
  Backbone manufacturer: Invitrogen
  Backbone size w/o insert (bp): 2536
  Vector type: Gateway DONR vector
Growth in bacteria
  Bacterial resistance: Kanamycin, 50 μg/mL
  Growth temperature: 37°C
  Growth strain: DH5alpha
  Copy number: High Copy
Gene/Insert
  Gene/Insert name: CG13493 (alt names: FBgn0034667; comr; cookie monster)
  Species: D. melanogaster (fly)
  Insert size (bp): 1800
  Entrez Gene: comr (a.k.a. Dmel_CG13493, CG13493, Comr, Dmel\CG13493, Z2-1340, zab)
  Promoter: none
  Cloning method: Gateway Cloning
  Sequencing primers: 5′ M13-F20; 3′ M13R
Terms and licenses: Academic/Nonprofit Terms; Industry Terms: Not Available to Industry
Depositor comments: Please note that the ORFs in this collection were cloned open-ended (without a stop codon).
How to cite: KHBD00524 was a gift from Bart Deplancke (Addgene plasmid # 39624 ; http://n2t.net/addgene:39624 ; RRID:Addgene_39624)
