[The description below was written by a language model from this plasmid's Addgene catalogue record.]
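Description:
KHBD00524 is a Gateway entry clone built in the pDONR221 backbone, carrying the open reading frame of the Drosophila melanogaster gene CG13493, also known as comr or cookie monster. The insert is recorded as about 1.8 kb in a backbone of roughly 2.5 kb. The plasmid is maintained in E. coli at high copy number under kanamycin selection. The insert was introduced by Gateway recombination cloning, which in a pDONR vector normally replaces the counter-selectable cassette and leaves the ORF flanked by attL recombination sites. No feature table accompanies the record, so the exact positions and identities of these elements cannot be confirmed here. M13 forward and reverse priming sites flanking the insert are listed for sequence verification.

The record states that there is no promoter, which is expected for an entry clone: the plasmid is not itself an expression vector. It instead serves as a sequence-verified source from which the ORF can be shuttled by LR recombination into destination vectors of choice. The depositor notes that ORFs in this collection were cloned open-ended, without a stop codon, so the coding sequence can be read through into a downstream element. This makes it suitable for C-terminal fusions to tags or functional domains supplied by the destination vector, which must then also provide the stop codon. The clone belongs to a collection associated with automated screening of protein–DNA interactions at Drosophila regulatory elements. This points to its intended use as a source of the comr ORF for building fusion constructs for such interaction assays, though the record does not specify particular destination vectors.
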