>Addgene plasmid #39624 | KHBD00524 | depositor partial sequence | sequence record 50064 | KHBD00524 sequence 1800 bps
ATGTCGGGGAACCAAGACACTTTGGGCCAGTCACAGCAGGTCAATGAAAGTGGTGATGAATATGAAGAAG
ACGCAGCAACAAGTTGGACAAATGAGTTGGAACAGCAGGAGTCCAGGACGCCAGCGGATAGCCCCGAGTT
TCTGGATTTTGTGGACTCCGAGGATCCGCTGGAAGATTTCGAAAGAAATCCTTTGCAGAAGGAGCCCCTC
GATCTGGCAGTTAAACCTGTTTCCGACATCAATAAGAAGGCAGCGGAGAATCACAGGCGGATTTACCGAC
AGTTGGGTATCCATATCCCGGAAACGCCAAAAAGCCATCCTCTACTCCATTATGCATTCGTCGTGAAACT
GTTCCTGGCCACCGATAATAGCTCCATTCACTTCCTCAAGTGGTCGGCAAATGACCGCGAACTGGAGGTC
GATTACCAGGGTATGCAGGAGCATTTGTCCAGCGGGTGTTCCATGTTTCATTGTCGAAATACATTGCAAT
TTACGGGCACTCTATTGGCCCACGGATTCGAACGCGTTTCATTGAAGGATGTGCGTAAATCCTCAGTCAC
CAACATCACGCTGATCTATCGGAATCCAAATTTCGTTAAGGGTCAGTTACTCAAATTGCATAAACTGGCT
CAGGAATGTGAGAAAATACCTGAAATTTCAAGCCCGGAAACGGCGGAGCCGCGACGACCACCTCTGCACC
TTCCGAACCATGCCCATATTTCCAGGATGGTACGGCGAGGAGATCTCTGCTCCACTCCCTACACATCCCG
TTCTGCTCTGCAAGTGGCTCGATGTCATTTCCAAACTCTGCTAGGATATCAAGCCGATCTGGGTGACCTT
AAGGATCGCAACAATCACGATATGTTCAACAAGAACATTATGACGCAACTGAATGTGAAGAGGGGGCGTT
CGTCTATCAATAACGCCCCAGTAGACCTAGCGCCCAGTAAAGTTTCCTTTGAGAAATTCGTAAAGCCGCA
CGAATCTGTGATTAATATCGGAATTGGCCAAGCTCCCGATTATGCCGGTTATTATGGCCAGGTCGAGCTA
TTCAAAGTCAACGAGTTCTTCTCCGAATATCTGCCGCGCTATGGTAGCAAAATCACCGGCTACAAGGAAA
TAGTTATGGATGCCACCAATAAGTCCATTGGTTTCCAGCAGAATCTGCCAATCGGCATGAATTACTCGGA
TGATGAAGACGATGCCCTGCCACCGATTTCATCGGACCTCGACTTGGACTTCATGCCATCCACCTCAGCG
GCGGCGAAGATGAAATCTACAGGTCGCAAGGTAGTGGAGGACTCGGACTTGGAGCAGGCTATGCAGGAAT
TGTGCGGCGGTTCTAATCTTAACGAAGAGGAGGAACTTCCACAGACCAGCACCAGGTTTAAAGCAAAGCC
CAAACCAAGAGCCAAAACCAAAGCCAAACCAACGAAACGCCAAGCTAAACCTGTACATTCCAGTTCCAGC
GAATGCGAAGATTTCAAGCCAGACGAAGTGTATGAAGGTTTTAAGTCTAGAAACCCAAAGAACGTTAAGT
TAAAGCCTAGTGACGAAAATATCTCCTATACTCTTGAAGAAGGAACTGATTTCGAGGAGCAAGTCATCGA
AGAAACGACCGAAACCAAGGTGCAGGATTCGCAATACGATGACCTGGATGATGACGACGACGACGAGGAA
GAGGATTACTTCGACGAGGATGACGAGGATTATGTTTACAAAAATTTGCAGTACAGGAACCCTCCTGAAC
CGCCAAAAAGCCGACGCTATGATCTACGCAACTCCAAGCGAAATCCTCGT
