>Addgene plasmid #39624 | KHBD00524 | addgene partial sequence | sequence record 52451 | M13Rev
TAATGATTTTATTTTGACTGATAGTGACCTGTTCGTTGCAACAAATTGATAAGCAATGCTTTCTTATAAT
GCCAACTTTGTACAAGAAAGTTGGCAAACGAGGATTTCGCTTGGAGTTGCGTAGATCATAGCGTCGGCTT
TTTGGCGGTTCAGGAGGGTTCCTGTACTGCAAATTTTTGTAAACATAATCCTCGTCATCCTCGTCGAAGT
AATCCTCTTCCTCGTCGTCGTCGTCATCATCCAGGTCATCGTATTGCGAATCCTGCACCTTGGTTTCGGT
CGTTTCTTCGATGACTTGCTCCTCGAAATCAGTTCCTTCTTCAAGAGTATAGGAGATATTTTCGTCACTA
GGCTTTAACTTAACGTTCTTTGGGTTTCTAGACTTAAAACCTTCATACACTTCGTCTGGCTTGAAATCTT
CGCATTCGCTGGAACTGGAATGTACAGGTTTAGCTTGGCGTTTCGTTGGTTTGGCTTTGGTTTTGGCTCT
TGGTTTGGGCTTTGCTTTAAACCTGGTGCTGGTCTGTGGAAGTTCCTCCTCTTCGTTAAGATTAGAACCG
CCGCACAATTCCTGCATAGCCTGCTCCAAGTCCGAGTCCTCCACTACCTTGCGACCTGTAGATTTCATCT
TCGCCGCCGCTGAGGTGGATGGCATGAAGTCCAAGTCGAGGTCCGATGAAATCGGTGGCAGGGCATCGTC
TTCATCATCCGAGTAATTCATGCCGATTGGCAGATTCTGCTGGAAACCAATGGACTTATTGGTGGCATCC
ATAACTATTTCCTTGTAGCCGGTGATTTTGCTACCATAGCGCG
