>Addgene plasmid #39624 | KHBD00524 | addgene partial sequence | sequence record 52452 | M13-F20 5'-TGTAAAACGACGGCCAGT-3'
GTTTTATTTTGACTGATAGTGACCTGTTCGTTGCAACAAATTGATGAGCAATGCTTTTTTATAATGCCAA
CTTTGTACAAAAAAGTTGGCACCATGTCGGGGAACCAAGACACTTTGGGCCAGTCACAGCAGGTCAATGA
AAGTGGTGATGAATATGAAGAAGACGCAGCAACAAGTTGGACAAATGAGTTGGAACAGCAGGAGTCCAGG
ACGCCAGCGGATAGCCCCGAGTTTCTGGATTTTGTGGACTCCGAGGATCCGCTGGAAGATTTCGAAAGAA
ATCCTTTGCAGAAGGAGCCCCTCGATCTGGCAGTTAAACCTGTTTCCGACATCAATAAGAAGGCAGCGGA
GAATCACAGGCGGATTTACCGACAGTTGGGTATCCATATCCCGGAAACGCCAAAAAGCCATCCTCTACTC
CATTATGCATTCGTCGTGAAACTGTTCCTGGCCACCGATAATAGCTCCATTCACTTCCTCAAGTGGTCGG
CAAATGACCGCGAACTGGAGGTCGATTACCAGGGTATGCAGGAGCATTTGTCCAGCGGGTGTTCCATGTT
TCATTGTCGAAATACATTGCAATTTACGGGCACTCTATTGGCCCACGGATTCGAACGCGTTTCATTGAAG
GATGTGCGTAAATCCTCAGTCACCAACATCACGCTGATCTATCGGAATCCAAATTTCGTTAAGGGTCAGT
TACTCAAATTGCATAAACTGGCTCAGGAATGTGAGAAAATACCTGAAATTTCAAGCCCGGAAACGGCGGA
GCCGCGACGACCACCTCTGCACCTTCCGAACCATGCCCATATTTC
